>Addgene plasmid #193663 | H1.99.luc | depositor full sequence | sequence record 374918 | H1.99.luc sequence 4913 bps
GGTACCGAGCTCTTACGCGTGCTAGCATATTTGCATGTCGCTATGTGTTCTGGGAAATCACCATAAACGT
GAAATGTCTTTGGATTTGGGAATCTTATAAGTTCTGTATGAGACCACTCTTTCCCATACTCGAGTGTGAA
GGGGCAGTAGTAATATACCGGTGATCTTTTTTGGAAGCCACCATGGAAGACGCCAAAAACATAAAGAAAG
GCCCGGCGCCATTCTATCCGCTGGAAGATGGAACCGCTGGAGAGCAACTGCATAAGGCTATGAAGAGATA
CGCCCTGGTTCCTGGAACAATTGCTTTTACAGATGCACATATCGAGGTGGACATCACTTACGCTGAGTAC
TTCGAAATGTCCGTTCGGTTGGCAGAAGCTATGAAACGATATGGGCTGAATACAAATCACAGAATCGTCG
TATGCAGTGAAAACTCTCTTCAATTCTTTATGCCGGTGTTGGGCGCGTTATTTATCGGAGTTGCAGTTGC
GCCCGCGAACGACATTTATAATGAACGTGAATTGCTCAACAGTATGGGCATTTCGCAGCCTACCGTGGTG
TTCGTTTCCAAAAAGGGGTTGCAAAAAATTTTGAACGTGCAAAAAAAGCTCCCAATCATCCAAAAAATTA
TTATCATGGATTCTAAAACGGATTACCAGGGATTTCAGTCGATGTACACGTTCGTCACATCTCATCTACC
TCCCGGTTTTAATGAATACGATTTTGTGCCAGAGTCCTTCGATAGGGACAAGACAATTGCACTGATCATG
AACTCCTCTGGATCTACTGGTCTGCCTAAAGGTGTCGCTCTGCCTCATAGAACTGCCTGCGTGAGATTCT
CGCATGCCAGAGATCCTATTTTTGGCAATCAAATCATTCCGGATACTGCGATTTTAAGTGTTGTTCCATT
CCATCACGGTTTTGGAATGTTTACTACACTCGGATATTTGATATGTGGATTTCGAGTCGTCTTAATGTAT
AGATTTGAAGAAGAGCTGTTTCTGAGGAGCCTTCAGGATTACAAGATTCAAAGTGCGCTGCTGGTGCCAA
CCCTATTCTCCTTCTTCGCCAAAAGCACTCTGATTGACAAATACGATTTATCTAATTTACACGAAATTGC
TTCTGGTGGCGCTCCCCTCTCTAAGGAAGTCGGGGAAGCGGTTGCCAAGAGGTTCCATCTGCCAGGTATC
AGGCAAGGATATGGGCTCACTGAGACTACATCAGCTATTCTGATTACACCCGAGGGGGATGATAAACCGG
GCGCGGTCGGTAAAGTTGTTCCATTTTTTGAAGCGAAGGTTGTGGATCTGGATACCGGGAAAACGCTGGG
CGTTAATCAAAGAGGCGAACTGTGTGTGAGAGGTCCTATGATTATGTCCGGTTATGTAAACAATCCGGAA
GCGACCAACGCCTTGATTGACAAGGATGGATGGCTACATTCTGGAGACATAGCTTACTGGGACGAAGACG
AACACTTCTTCATCGTTGACCGCCTGAAGTCTCTGATTAAGTACAAAGGCTATCAGGTGGCTCCCGCTGA
ATTGGAATCCATCTTGCTCCAACACCCCAACATCTTCGACGCAGGTGTCGCAGGTCTTCCCGACGATGAC
GCCGGTGAACTTCCCGCCGCCGTTGTTGTTTTGGAGCACGGAAAGACGATGACGGAAAAAGAGATCGTGG
ATTACGTCGCCAGTCAAGTAACAACCGCGAAAAAGTTGCGCGGAGGAGTTGTGTTTGTGGACGAAGTACC
GAAAGGTCTTACCGGAAAACTCGACGCAAGAAAAATCAGAGAGATCCTCATAAAGGCCAAGAAGGGCGGA
AAGATCGCCGTGTAATTCTAGAGTCGGGGCGGCCGGCCGCTTCGAGCAGACATGATAAGATACATTGATG
AGTTTGGACAAACCACAACTAGAATGCAGTGAAAAAAATGCTTTATTTGTGAAATTTGTGATGCTATTGC
TTTATTTGTAACCATTATAAGCTGCAATAAACAAGTTAACAACAACAATTGCATTCATTTTATGTTTCAG
GTTCAGGGGGAGGTGTGGGAGGTTTTTTAAAGCAAGTAAAACCTCTACAAATGTGGTAAAATCGATAAGG
ATCCGTCGACCGATGCCCTTGAGAGCCTTCAACCCAGTCAGCTCCTTCCGGTGGGCGCGGGGCATGACTA
TCGTCGCCGCACTTATGACTGTCTTCTTTATCATGCAACTCGTAGGACAGGTGCCGGCAGCGCTCTTCCG
CTTCCTCGCTCACTGACTCGCTGCGCTCGGTCGTTCGGCTGCGGCGAGCGGTATCAGCTCACTCAAAGGC
GGTAATACGGTTATCCACAGAATCAGGGGATAACGCAGGAAAGAACATGTGAGCAAAAGGCCAGCAAAAG
GCCAGGAACCGTAAAAAGGCCGCGTTGCTGGCGTTTTTCCATAGGCTCCGCCCCCCTGACGAGCATCACA
AAAATCGACGCTCAAGTCAGAGGTGGCGAAACCCGACAGGACTATAAAGATACCAGGCGTTTCCCCCTGG
AAGCTCCCTCGTGCGCTCTCCTGTTCCGACCCTGCCGCTTACCGGATACCTGTCCGCCTTTCTCCCTTCG
GGAAGCGTGGCGCTTTCTCATAGCTCACGCTGTAGGTATCTCAGTTCGGTGTAGGTCGTTCGCTCCAAGC
TGGGCTGTGTGCACGAACCCCCCGTTCAGCCCGACCGCTGCGCCTTATCCGGTAACTATCGTCTTGAGTC
CAACCCGGTAAGACACGACTTATCGCCACTGGCAGCAGCCACTGGTAACAGGATTAGCAGAGCGAGGTAT
GTAGGCGGTGCTACAGAGTTCTTGAAGTGGTGGCCTAACTACGGCTACACTAGAAGAACAGTATTTGGTA
TCTGCGCTCTGCTGAAGCCAGTTACCTTCGGAAAAAGAGTTGGTAGCTCTTGATCCGGCAAACAAACCAC
CGCTGGTAGCGGTGGTTTTTTTGTTTGCAAGCAGCAGATTACGCGCAGAAAAAAAGGATCTCAAGAAGAT
CCTTTGATCTTTTCTACGGGGTCTGACGCTCAGTGGAACGAAAACTCACGTTAAGGGATTTTGGTCATGA
GATTATCAAAAAGGATCTTCACCTAGATCCTTTTAAATTAAAAATGAAGTTTTAAATCAATCTAAAGTAT
ATATGAGTAAACTTGGTCTGACAGTTACCAATGCTTAATCAGTGAGGCACCTATCTCAGCGATCTGTCTA
TTTCGTTCATCCATAGTTGCCTGACTCCCCGTCGTGTAGATAACTACGATACGGGAGGGCTTACCATCTG
GCCCCAGTGCTGCAATGATACCGCGAGACCCACGCTCACCGGCTCCAGATTTATCAGCAATAAACCAGCC
AGCCGGAAGGGCCGAGCGCAGAAGTGGTCCTGCAACTTTATCCGCCTCCATCCAGTCTATTAATTGTTGC
CGGGAAGCTAGAGTAAGTAGTTCGCCAGTTAATAGTTTGCGCAACGTTGTTGCCATTGCTACAGGCATCG
TGGTGTCACGCTCGTCGTTTGGTATGGCTTCATTCAGCTCCGGTTCCCAACGATCAAGGCGAGTTACATG
ATCCCCCATGTTGTGCAAAAAAGCGGTTAGCTCCTTCGGTCCTCCGATCGTTGTCAGAAGTAAGTTGGCC
GCAGTGTTATCACTCATGGTTATGGCAGCACTGCATAATTCTCTTACTGTCATGCCATCCGTAAGATGCT
TTTCTGTGACTGGTGAGTACTCAACCAAGTCATTCTGAGAATAGTGTATGCGGCGACCGAGTTGCTCTTG
CCCGGCGTCAATACGGGATAATACCGCGCCACATAGCAGAACTTTAAAAGTGCTCATCATTGGAAAACGT
TCTTCGGGGCGAAAACTCTCAAGGATCTTACCGCTGTTGAGATCCAGTTCGATGTAACCCACTCGTGCAC
CCAACTGATCTTCAGCATCTTTTACTTTCACCAGCGTTTCTGGGTGAGCAAAAACAGGAAGGCAAAATGC
CGCAAAAAAGGGAATAAGGGCGACACGGAAATGTTGAATACTCATACTCTTCCTTTTTCAATATTATTGA
AGCATTTATCAGGGTTATTGTCTCATGAGCGGATACATATTTGAATGTATTTAGAAAAATAAACAAATAG
GGGTTCCGCGCACATTTCCCCGAAAAGTGCCACCTG
[124 nt withheld, positions 4167-4290]
C
[91 nt withheld, positions 4292-4382]
A
[49 nt withheld, positions 4384-4432]
CCTTTGACGTTGGAGTCCACGTTCTTT
[37 nt withheld, positions 4460-4496]
ACCCTATCTCGGTCTATTCTTTTGATTTATAAGGGATTTTGCCGATTTCGGCCTATTGGTTAAAAAATGA
GCTGATTTAACAAAAATTTAACGCGAATTTTAACAAAATATTAACGCTTACAATTTGCCATTCGCCATTC
AGGCTGCGCAACTGTTGGGAAGGGCGATCGGTGCGGGCCTCTTCGCTATTACGCCAGCCCAAGCTACCAT
GATAAGTAAGTAATATTAAGGTACGGGAGGTACTTGGAGCGGCCGCAATAAAATATCTTTATTTTCATTA
CATCTGTGTGTTGGTTTTTTGTGTGAATCGATAGTACTAACATACGCTCTCCATCAAAACAAAACGAAAC
AAAACAAACTAGCAAAATAGGCTGTCCCCAGTGCAAGTGCAGGTGCCAGAACATTTCTCTATCGATA
Features (pLannotate 1.2.2; 12 found; start..end, strand, type, name):
     27..117     +  promoter       H1 promoter: human H1 RNA promoter
    183..1835    +  CDS            luciferase: firefly luciferase; luc+; enhanced luc+ version of the luciferase gene
   1876..1997    -  polyA_signal   SV40 poly(A) signal: SV40 polyadenylation signal
   2020..2088    -  CDS            large T antigen (fragment): large T antigen from SV40 (simian virus 40)
   2104..2236    +  CDS            TcR (fragment): tetracycline efflux protein; tet; confers resistance to tetracycline
   2416..3004    -  rep_origin     ori: high-copy-number ColE1/pMB1/pBR322/pUC origin of replication
   3175..4035    -  CDS            AmpR: β-lactamase; bla; confers resistance to ampicillin, carbenicillin, and related antibiotics
   4036..4140    -  promoter       AmpR promoter: bla
   4167..4595    +  rep_origin     f1 ori (sequence partly withheld): f1 bacteriophage origin of replication; arrow indicates direction of (+) strand synthesis
   4627..4694    -  CDS            lacZα (fragment): LacZα fragment of β-galactosidase; lacZ fragment
   4753..4801    +  polyA_signal   poly(A) signal: synthetic polyadenylation signal
   4815..4906    +  misc_feature   pause site: RNA polymerase II transcriptional pause signal from the human α2 globin gene
