>Addgene plasmid #193663 | H1.99.luc | addgene full sequence | sequence record 380663 | Addgene NGS Result
GGTACCGAGCTCTTACGCGTGCTAGCCCGGGCTCGAGACTAGAATATTTGCATGTCGCTATGTGTTCTGG
GAAATCACCATAAACGTGAAATGTCTTTGGATTTGGGAATCTTATAAGTTCTGTATGAGACCACTCTTTC
CCGATATCAAGCTTGGCATTCCGGTACTGTTGGTAAAGCCACCATGGAAGACGCCAAAAACATAAAGAAA
GGCCCGGCGCCATTCTATCCGCTGGAAGATGGAACCGCTGGAGAGCAACTGCATAAGGCTATGAAGAGAT
ACGCCCTGGTTCCTGGAACAATTGCTTTTACAGATGCACATATCGAGGTGGACATCACTTACGCTGAGTA
CTTCGAAATGTCCGTTCGGTTGGCAGAAGCTATGAAACGATATGGGCTGAATACAAATCACAGAATCGTC
GTATGCAGTGAAAACTCTCTTCAATTCTTTATGCCGGTGTTGGGCGCGTTATTTATCGGAGTTGCAGTTG
CGCCCGCGAACGACATTTATAATGAACGTGAATTGCTCAACAGTATGGGCATTTCGCAGCCTACCGTGGT
GTTCGTTTCCAAAAAGGGGTTGCAAAAAATTTTGAACGTGCAAAAAAAGCTCCCAATCATCCAAAAAATT
ATTATCATGGATTCTAAAACGGATTACCAGGGATTTCAGTCGATGTACACGTTCGTCACATCTCATCTAC
CTCCCGGTTTTAATGAATACGATTTTGTGCCAGAGTCCTTCGATAGGGACAAGACAATTGCACTGATCAT
GAACTCCTCTGGATCTACTGGTCTGCCTAAAGGTGTCGCTCTGCCTCATAGAACTGCCTGCGTGAGATTC
TCGCATGCCAGAGATCCTATTTTTGGCAATCAAATCATTCCGGATACTGCGATTTTAAGTGTTGTTCCAT
TCCATCACGGTTTTGGAATGTTTACTACACTCGGATATTTGATATGTGGATTTCGAGTCGTCTTAATGTA
TAGATTTGAAGAAGAGCTGTTTCTGAGGAGCCTTCAGGATTACAAGATTCAAAGTGCGCTGCTGGTGCCA
ACCCTATTCTCCTTCTTCGCCAAAAGCACTCTGATTGACAAATACGATTTATCTAATTTACACGAAATTG
CTTCTGGTGGCGCTCCCCTCTCTAAGGAAGTCGGGGAAGCGGTTGCCAAGAGGTTCCATCTGCCAGGTAT
CAGGCAAGGATATGGGCTCACTGAGACTACATCAGCTATTCTGATTACACCCGAGGGGGATGATAAACCG
GGCGCGGTCGGTAAAGTTGTTCCATTTTTTGAAGCGAAGGTTGTGGATCTGGATACCGGGAAAACGCTGG
GCGTTAATCAAAGAGGCGAACTGTGTGTGAGAGGTCCTATGATTATGTCCGGTTATGTAAACAATCCGGA
AGCGACCAACGCCTTGATTGACAAGGATGGATGGCTACATTCTGGAGACATAGCTTACTGGGACGAAGAC
GAACACTTCTTCATCGTTGACCGCCTGAAGTCTCTGATTAAGTACAAAGGCTATCAGGTGGCTCCCGCTG
AATTGGAATCCATCTTGCTCCAACACCCCAACATCTTCGACGCAGGTGTCGCAGGTCTTCCCGACGATGA
CGCCGGTGAACTTCCCGCCGCCGTTGTTGTTTTGGAGCACGGAAAGACGATGACGGAAAAAGAGATCGTG
GATTACGTCGCCAGTCAAGTAACAACCGCGAAAAAGTTGCGCGGAGGAGTTGTGTTTGTGGACGAAGTAC
CGAAAGGTCTTACCGGAAAACTCGACGCAAGAAAAATCAGAGAGATCCTCATAAAGGCCAAGAAGGGCGG
AAAGATCGCCGTGTAATTCTAGAGTCGGGGCGGCCGGCCGCTTCGAGCAGACATGATAAGATACATTGAT
GAGTTTGGACAAACCACAACTAGAATGCAGTGAAAAAAATGCTTTATTTGTGAAATTTGTGATGCTATTG
CTTTATTTGTAACCATTATAAGCTGCAATAAACAAGTTAACAACAACAATTGCATTCATTTTATGTTTCA
GGTTCAGGGGGAGGTGTGGGAGGTTTTTTAAAGCAAGTAAAACCTCTACAAATGTGGTAAAATCGATAAG
GATCCGTCGACCGATGCCCTTGAGAGCCTTCAACCCAGTCAGCTCCTTCCGGTGGGCGCGGGGCATGACT
ATCGTCGCCGCACTTATGACTGTCTTCTTTATCATGCAACTCGTAGGACAGGTGCCGGCAGCGCTCTTCC
GCTTCCTCGCTCACTGACTCGCTGCGCTCGGTCGTTCGGCTGCGGCGAGCGGTATCAGCTCACTCAAAGG
CGGTAATACGGTTATCCACAGAATCAGGGGATAACGCAGGAAAGAACATGTGAGCAAAAGGCCAGCAAAA
GGCCAGGAACCGTAAAAAGGCCGCGTTGCTGGCGTTTTTCCATAGGCTCCGCCCCCCTGACGAGCATCAC
AAAAATCGACGCTCAAGTCAGAGGTGGCGAAACCCGACAGGACTATAAAGATACCAGGCGTTTCCCCCTG
GAAGCTCCCTCGTGCGCTCTCCTGTTCCGACCCTGCCGCTTACCGGATACCTGTCCGCCTTTCTCCCTTC
GGGAAGCGTGGCGCTTTCTCATAGCTCACGCTGTAGGTATCTCAGTTCGGTGTAGGTCGTTCGCTCCAAG
CTGGGCTGTGTGCACGAACCCCCCGTTCAGCCCGACCGCTGCGCCTTATCCGGTAACTATCGTCTTGAGT
CCAACCCGGTAAGACACGACTTATCGCCACTGGCAGCAGCCACTGGTAACAGGATTAGCAGAGCGAGGTA
TGTAGGCGGTGCTACAGAGTTCTTGAAGTGGTGGCCTAACTACGGCTACACTAGAAGAACAGTATTTGGT
ATCTGCGCTCTGCTGAAGCCAGTTACCTTCGGAAAAAGAGTTGGTAGCTCTTGATCCGGCAAACAAACCA
CCGCTGGTAGCGGTGGTTTTTTTGTTTGCAAGCAGCAGATTACGCGCAGAAAAAAAGGATCTCAAGAAGA
TCCTTTGATCTTTTCTACGGGGTCTGACGCTCAGTGGAACGAAAACTCACGTTAAGGGATTTTGGTCATG
AGATTATCAAAAAGGATCTTCACCTAGATCCTTTTAAATTAAAAATGAAGTTTTAAATCAATCTAAAGTA
TATATGAGTAAACTTGGTCTGACAGTTACCAATGCTTAATCAGTGAGGCACCTATCTCAGCGATCTGTCT
ATTTCGTTCATCCATAGTTGCCTGACTCCCCGTCGTGTAGATAACTACGATACGGGAGGGCTTACCATCT
GGCCCCAGTGCTGCAATGATACCGCGAGACCCACGCTCACCGGCTCCAGATTTATCAGCAATAAACCAGC
CAGCCGGAAGGGCCGAGCGCAGAAGTGGTCCTGCAACTTTATCCGCCTCCATCCAGTCTATTAATTGTTG
CCGGGAAGCTAGAGTAAGTAGTTCGCCAGTTAATAGTTTGCGCAACGTTGTTGCCATTGCTACAGGCATC
GTGGTGTCACGCTCGTCGTTTGGTATGGCTTCATTCAGCTCCGGTTCCCAACGATCAAGGCGAGTTACAT
GATCCCCCATGTTGTGCAAAAAAGCGGTTAGCTCCTTCGGTCCTCCGATCGTTGTCAGAAGTAAGTTGGC
CGCAGTGTTATCACTCATGGTTATGGCAGCACTGCATAATTCTCTTACTGTCATGCCATCCGTAAGATGC
TTTTCTGTGACTGGTGAGTACTCAACCAAGTCATTCTGAGAATAGTGTATGCGGCGACCGAGTTGCTCTT
GCCCGGCGTCAATACGGGATAATACCGCGCCACATAGCAGAACTTTAAAAGTGCTCATCATTGGAAAACG
TTCTTCGGGGCGAAAACTCTCAAGGATCTTACCGCTGTTGAGATCCAGTTCGATGTAACCCACTCGTGCA
CCCAACTGATCTTCAGCATCTTTTACTTTCACCAGCGTTTCTGGGTGAGCAAAAACAGGAAGGCAAAATG
CCGCAAAAAAGGGAATAAGGGCGACACGGAAATGTTGAATACTCATACTCTTCCTTTTTCAATATTATTG
AAGCATTTATCAGGGTTATTGTCTCATGAGCGGATACATATTTGAATGTATTTAGAAAAATAAACAAATA
GGGGTTCCGCGCACATTTCCCCGAAAAGTGCCACCTG
[124 nt withheld, positions 4168-4291]
C
[91 nt withheld, positions 4293-4383]
A
[49 nt withheld, positions 4385-4433]
CCTTTGACGTTGGAGTCCACGTTCTTT
[37 nt withheld, positions 4461-4497]
ACCCTATCTCGGTCTATTCTTTTGATTTATAAGGGATTTTGCCGATTTCGGCCTATTGGTTAAAAAATGA
GCTGATTTAACAAAAATTTAACGCGAATTTTAACAAAATATTAACGCTTACAATTTGCCATTCGCCATTC
AGGCTGCGCAACTGTTGGGAAGGGCGATCGGTGCGGGCCTCTTCGCTATTACGCCAGCCCAAGCTACCAT
GATAAGTAAGTAATATTAAGGTACGGGAGGTACTTGGAGCGGCCGCAATAAAATATCTTTATTTTCATTA
CATCTGTGTGTTGGTTTTTTGTGTGAATCGATAGTACTAACATACGCTCTCCATCAAAACAAAACGAAAC
AAAACAAACTAGCAAAATAGGCTGTCCCCAGTGCAAGTGCAGGTGCCAGAACATTTCTCTATCGATA
Features (pLannotate 1.2.2; 12 found; start..end, strand, type, name):
     44..134     +  promoter       H1 promoter: human H1 RNA promoter
    184..1836    +  CDS            luciferase: firefly luciferase; luc+; enhanced luc+ version of the luciferase gene
   1877..1998    -  polyA_signal   SV40 poly(A) signal: SV40 polyadenylation signal
   2021..2089    -  CDS            large T antigen (fragment): large T antigen from SV40 (simian virus 40)
   2105..2237    +  CDS            TcR (fragment): tetracycline efflux protein; tet; confers resistance to tetracycline
   2417..3005    -  rep_origin     ori: high-copy-number ColE1/pMB1/pBR322/pUC origin of replication
   3176..4036    -  CDS            AmpR: β-lactamase; bla; confers resistance to ampicillin, carbenicillin, and related antibiotics
   4037..4141    -  promoter       AmpR promoter: bla
   4168..4596    +  rep_origin     f1 ori (sequence partly withheld): f1 bacteriophage origin of replication; arrow indicates direction of (+) strand synthesis
   4628..4695    -  CDS            lacZα (fragment): LacZα fragment of β-galactosidase; lacZ fragment
   4754..4802    +  polyA_signal   poly(A) signal: synthetic polyadenylation signal
   4816..4907    +  misc_feature   pause site: RNA polymerase II transcriptional pause signal from the human α2 globin gene
