[The description below was written by a language model from this plasmid's Addgene catalogue record and pLannotate feature annotations shown in this document.]
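Description:
H1.99.luc is a mammalian luciferase reporter plasmid built on the promoterless pGL3-basic backbone, in which a truncated version of the human RNA polymerase III H1 promoter has been placed directly upstream of the firefly luciferase (luc+) coding sequence. The insert, described as the 99-nucleotide H1 promoter (H1.99) plus 41 additional nucleotides, was cloned between the NheI and NcoI sites, both of which are retained. The annotation recognises about 90 nt of it as the H1 RNA promoter, followed by a short spacer before the luciferase open reading frame. Downstream of luciferase lies the SV40 late poly(A) signal, and upstream of the cloning region the backbone carries a synthetic poly(A) signal and the human α2-globin transcriptional pause site. Together these two upstream elements suppress read-through transcription from the vector, so that luciferase signal reflects the inserted promoter alone.

Because translatable luciferase mRNA is normally a product of RNA polymerase II, this arrangement reports on any Pol II activity residing in the shortened H1 element. This fits the associated work on engineering mini H1 promoters with dedicated Pol II or Pol III activity, although the record does not spell out the assay. The plasmid is propagated in E. coli at high copy number through a ColE1/pUC-type origin with ampicillin selection (β-lactamase under its own promoter), and it also carries an f1 origin for single-stranded DNA production. The small large T antigen, TcR and lacZα fragments are non-functional backbone remnants, and there is no mammalian selection marker, so use would be by transient transfection. The depositor and repository-sequenced records differ by one nucleotide in length and place the H1 promoter at slightly offset coordinates, but otherwise show the same features.
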