Addgene plasmid #193663: H1.99.luc
Purpose: Expresses a truncated Polymerase III H1 promoter of 99 nucleotides (H1-99)
Depositing lab: Elena Herrera-Carrillo. Depositing organization: Academic Medical Center, University of Amsterdam. Publication: Engineered mini H1 promoters with dedicated RNA Polymerase II or III activity. Gao Z, van der Velden YU, Fan M, van der Linden CA, Vink M, Herrera-Carrillo E, Berkhout B. J Biol Chem. 2020 Nov 5. pii: S0021-9258(20)00012-5. doi: 10.1074/jbc.RA120.015386. PubMed 33154168.
Backbone
  Vector backbone: pGL3-basic vector
  Backbone manufacturer: Promega
  Vector type: Mammalian Expression, Luciferase
Growth in bacteria
  Bacterial resistance: Ampicillin, 100 μg/mL
  Growth temperature: 37°C
  Growth strain: DH5alpha
  Copy number: High Copy
Gene/Insert
  Gene/Insert name: Truncated Pol III H1 promoter (H1.99) + 41 nucleotides (alt name: H1.99)
  Species: H. sapiens (human)
  Cloning method: Restriction Enzyme; 5′ cloning site NheI (not destroyed); 3′ cloning site NcoI (not destroyed)
  Sequencing primers: 5′ CTAGCAAAATAGGCTGTCCC
Terms and licenses: Academic/Nonprofit Terms; Industry Terms: Not Available to Industry
How to cite: H1.99.luc was a gift from Elena Herrera-Carrillo (Addgene plasmid # 193663 ; http://n2t.net/addgene:193663 ; RRID:Addgene_193663)
